>Addgene plasmid #143542 | TFORF1771 | depositor partial sequence | sequence record 282757 | Barcode
CGAACACTACTGAGAGGAATCACA
